>Addgene plasmid #61795 | psiCHECK-2-Snail1-3'UTR-MRE-1 MUT | addgene partial sequence | sequence record 104535 | psiCHECK2-F 5'-GTCCGCAACTACAACGCCTACCTT-3'
ATCTGCCTAAGATGTTCATCGAGTCCGACCCTGGGTTCTTTTCCAACGCTATTGTCGAGGGAGCTAAGAA
GTTCCCTAACACCGAGTTCGTGAAGGTGAAGGGCCTCCACTTCAGCCAGGAGGACGCTCCAGATGAAATG
GGTAAGTACATCAAGAGCTTCGTGGAGCGCGTGCTGAAGAACGAGCAGTAATTCTAGGCGATCGCTCGAG
CCCTGCTACCTCCCCATCCTCGCTGGCATCTTCCCGGAGCTCACCCTCCTCCTCACTGCCAGGACTCCTT
CCAGCCTTGGTCCGGGGACCTGTGGCGTCCATGTCTGGACCTGGTTCCTGCTTGGCTCTCTTGGTGGCCT
TTGCCGCAGGTGGCTGATGGAGTGCCTTTGTACCCGCCCAGAGCCTCCTACCCCTGTCATAACATGAGGT
GTAGCCTCTGGACACAGCTGCTTCGAGCCATAGAACTAAAGCCAACCCACTGGCTGGGAAGCTTGAACCC
CGCTCAGGGGACCCCACTTCCCTACCTCCCTCAAGGACCCTTCAGGCCACCTTCTTTGAGGTACAACAGA
CTATGCAATAGTTCCCCTCCCCCCCACCCCGTCCAGCTGTAACCATGCCTCAGCAGGGTGGTTACTGGAC
ACATGTCCAGGTGCCCCTGGGCCTGGGCAACTGTTTCAGCCCCCGCCCCCATTTGTCCTGGTGACACCTG
TTTCACAGCAGTTTAACTGTCTCAGAAGGGACCATGAATAATGGCCATCACTTGTTAGGGGCCAAGTGGG
GTGCTTCAGCCTGGCCAATGTGTCTCCCAGAACTATTTTGGGGCCCAACAGGTGGCCCCGGGAGAAAGAT
GTTTACATTTTAAAGGTATTTATATTGTAAGCAGCATTTTGTATAGTTAATATGTACAGTTTATTGATAT
TCAATAAAATGGTTAATTTATATACTAGCGGCCGCTGGCCGCAATAAAA
