>Addgene plasmid #61795 | psiCHECK-2-Snail1-3'UTR-MRE-1 MUT | addgene partial sequence | sequence record 104536 | psiCHECK2-R 5'-CGAGGTCCGAAGACTCATTT-3'
AACCAACACACAGATGTAATGAAAATAAAGATATTTTATTGCGGCCAGCGGCCGCTAGTATATAAATTAA
CCATTTTATTGAATATCAATAAACTGTACATATTAACTATACAAAATGCTGCTTACAATATAAATACCTT
TAAAATGTAAACATCTTTCTCCCGGGGCCACCTGTTGGGCCCCAAAATAGTTCTGGGAGACACATTGGCC
AGGCTGAAGCACCCCACTTGGCCCCTAACAAGTGATGGCCATTATTCATGGTCCCTTCTGAGACAGTTAA
ACTGCTGTGAAACAGGTGTCACCAGGACAAATGGGGGCGGGGGCTGAAACAGTTGCCCAGGCCCAGGGGC
ACCTGGACATGTGTCCAGTAACCACCCTGCTGAGGCATGGTTACAGCTGGACGGGGTGGGGGGGAGGGGA
ACTATTGCATAGTCTGTTGTACCTCAAAGAAGGTGGCCTGAAGGGTCCTTGAGGGAGGTAGGGAAGTGGG
GTCCCCTGAGCGGGGTTCAAGCTTCCCAGCCAGTGGGTTGGCTTTAGTTCTATGGCTCGAAGCAGCTGTG
TCCAGAGGCTACACCTCATGTTATGACAGGGGTAGGAGGCTCTGGGCGGGTACAAAGGCACTCCATCAGC
CACCTGCGGCAAAGGCCACCAAGAGAGCCAAGCAGGAACCAGGTCCAGACATGGACGCCACAGGTCCCCG
GACCAAGGCTGGAAGGAGTCCTGGCAGTGAGGAGGAGGGTGAGCTCCGGGAAGATGCCAGCGAGGATGGG
GAGGTAGCAGGGCTCGAGCGATCGCCTAGAATTACTGCTCGTTCTTCAGCACGCGCTCCACGAAGCTCTT
GATGTACTTACCCATTTCATCTGGAGCGTCCTCCTGGCTGAAGTGGAGGCCCTTCACCTTCACGAACTCG
GTGTTAGGGAACTTCTTAGCTCCCTCGACAATAGCGTTGGAAA
