[The description below was written by a language model from this plasmid's Addgene catalogue record.]
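Description:
psiCHECK-2-Snail1-3'UTR-MRE-1 MUT is a dual-luciferase reporter plasmid built on the psiCHECK-2 backbone (6273 bp without insert) for transfection into mammalian cells. It is propagated in E. coli as a high-copy plasmid under ampicillin selection. No feature table accompanies the record, so promoters, origin and polyadenylation signals are not itemised. As generally known for the psiCHECK-2 design, the vector carries a Renilla luciferase gene with a multiple cloning site immediately downstream of its stop codon, together with an independently transcribed firefly luciferase cassette on the same plasmid that serves as an internal normalisation control.

The insert is a 727 bp fragment of the mouse Snail1 3' untranslated region, cloned between XhoI and NotI sites, both of which are retained. In this position the fragment becomes the 3'UTR of the Renilla transcript, so any post-transcriptional regulation acting on the Snail1 sequence is read out as a change in Renilla signal relative to firefly signal. In this version, the first miR-200c recognition element (MRE-1) has been mutated; the record does not specify the exact nucleotide changes.

The construct is intended as a specificity control in microRNA target validation. Comparing it with a corresponding wild-type 3'UTR reporter shows whether repression by miR-200c depends on that particular site. Loss or reduction of repression with the mutant indicates direct targeting through MRE-1. The associated work concerns miR-200 suppression of the Zeb2 and Snail1 transcriptional repressor complexes during the mesenchymal to epithelial transition.
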