Addgene plasmid #61795: psiCHECK-2-Snail1-3'UTR-MRE-1 MUT
Purpose: Luciferase reporter containing the 3'UTR of mouse Snail1 with MRE-1 mutated
Depositing lab: Judy Lieberman. Depositing organization: Boston Children's Hospital. Publication: miR-200 promotes the mesenchymal to epithelial transition by suppressing multiple members of the Zeb2 and Snail1 transcriptional repressor complexes. Perdigao-Henriques R, Petrocca F, Altschuler G, Thomas MP, Le MT, Tan SM, Hide W, Lieberman J. Oncogene. 2015 Mar 23. doi: 10.1038/onc.2015.69. PubMed 25798844.
Backbone
  Vector backbone: psiCHECK-2
  Backbone size w/o insert (bp): 6273
  Vector type: Luciferase
Growth in bacteria
  Bacterial resistance: Ampicillin, 100 μg/mL
  Growth temperature: 37°C
  Growth strain: DH5alpha
  Copy number: High Copy
Gene/Insert
  Gene/Insert name: mouse Snail1 3'UTR with miR-200c MRE-1 mutated
  Species: M. musculus (mouse)
  Insert size (bp): 727
  Mutation: miR-200c MRE-1 mutated
  Cloning method: Restriction Enzyme; 5′ cloning site XhoI (not destroyed); 3′ cloning site NotI (not destroyed)
  Sequencing primers: 5′ 5'-GTCCGCAACTACAACGCCTACCTT-3'
Terms and licenses: Academic/Nonprofit Terms; Industry Terms: Not Available to Industry
How to cite: psiCHECK-2-Snail1-3'UTR-MRE-1 MUT was a gift from Judy Lieberman (Addgene plasmid # 61795 ; http://n2t.net/addgene:61795 ; RRID:Addgene_61795)
